Addgene plasmid #122362: pTV-Ncapd3-tdiRFP670-PEST
Purpose: Targeting vector for mouse Ncapd3 to insert 2A-tdiRFP670-PEST into immediately upstream of stop codon.
Depositing lab: Hiroshi Ochiai. Depositing organization: Hiroshima University. Publication: Genome-wide kinetic properties of transcriptional bursting in mouse embryonic stem cells. Ochiai H, Hayashi T, Umeda M, Yoshimura M, Harada A, Shimizu Y, Nakano K, Saitoh N, Liu Z, Yamamoto T, Okamura T, Ohkawa Y, Kimura H, Nikaido I. Sci Adv. 2020 Jun 17;6(25):eaaz6699. doi: 10.1126/sciadv.aaz6699. eCollection 2020 Jun. PubMed 32596448.
Backbone
  Vector backbone: pBSK
  Backbone size w/o insert (bp): 2850
  Total vector size (bp): 7103
  Vector type: Mouse Targeting
Growth in bacteria
  Bacterial resistance: Ampicillin, 100 μg/mL
  Growth temperature: 37°C
  Growth strain: DH5alpha
  Copy number: High Copy
Gene/Insert
  Gene/Insert name: 2A-tdiRFP-PEST with homology arms for Ncapd3
  Species: Synthetic
  Insert size (bp): 4253
  Cloning method: Gibson Cloning
  Sequencing primers: 5′ M13-fwr; 3′ M13-rev
Terms and licenses: Academic/Nonprofit Terms; Industry Terms: Not Available to Industry
How to cite: pTV-Ncapd3-tdiRFP670-PEST was a gift from Hiroshi Ochiai (Addgene plasmid # 122362 ; http://n2t.net/addgene:122362 ; RRID:Addgene_122362)
