[The description below was written by a language model from this plasmid's Addgene catalogue record and pLannotate feature annotations shown in this document.]
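Description:
pTV-Ncapd3-tdiRFP670-PEST is a mouse gene-targeting (knock-in donor) vector built by Gibson assembly in a pBluescript-type pBSK backbone. It is maintained in E. coli as a high-copy plasmid through a ColE1/pUC origin and selected with ampicillin via the bla gene. The backbone also carries an f1 phage origin, remnants of the lacZα/lac promoter region, and flanking T7 and T3 promoters around the cloning site. No mammalian selection marker or mammalian promoter is annotated, which fits a design in which reporter expression depends entirely on the targeted endogenous locus.

The roughly 4.3 kb insert consists of a reporter cassette flanked by homology arms for mouse Ncapd3, which encodes a regulatory subunit of the condensin-2 complex. The upstream arm ends in the annotated C-terminal Ncapd3 coding fragment, so that homologous recombination places the cassette immediately upstream of the stop codon. According to the record, the cassette begins with a 2A peptide. This is not separately annotated, but it would lie between the Ncapd3 fragment and the reporter, where a single loxP site is also found. Next come two tandem copies of the near-infrared, biliverdin-dependent fluorescent protein iRFP670, joined by a short linker (annotated as a TDsmURFP fragment) to form tdiRFP670. A PEST degradation sequence from mouse ornithine decarboxylase follows, then a minimal FRT site and the unannotated downstream arm. The 2A element lets the reporter be co-translated with Ncapd3 but released as a separate protein, while the PEST motif shortens its half-life so that fluorescence follows current expression. The associated publication concerns transcriptional bursting kinetics in mouse embryonic stem cells. The two sequence records, depositor and sequencing-derived, differ by only a few bases and give identical annotations.
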