Features (pLannotate 1.2.2; 18 found; start..end, strand, type, name):
     30..458     -  rep_origin     f1 ori (sequence partly withheld): f1 bacteriophage origin of replication; arrow indicates direction of (+) strand synthesis
    463..618     -  CDS            lacZα (fragment): LacZα fragment of β-galactosidase; lacZ fragment
    626..644     +  promoter       T7 promoter: promoter for bacteriophage T7 RNA polymerase
   1417..1659    +  CDS            Ncapd3 (fragment): CNDD3_MOUSE - Also known as Kiaa0056. Experimental evidence at protein level: Swiss-Prot protein existence level 1. Regulatory subunit of the condensin-2 complex, a complex which establishes mitotic chromosome architecture and is involved in physical rigidity of the chromatid axis. May promote the resolution of double-strand DNA catenanes (intertwines) between sister chromatids. Condensin-mediated compaction likely increases tension in catenated sister chromatids, providing directionality for type II topoisomerase- mediated strand exchanges toward chromatid decatenation. Specifically required
   1714..1747    +  protein_bind   loxP: Cre-mediated recombination occurs in the 8-bp core sequence (GCATACAT). Cre recombinase
   1783..2715    +  CDS            iRFP670: iRFP670 is a basic (constitutively fluorescent) near ir fluorescent protein published in 2013, derived from Rhodopseudomonas palustris CGA009. It has low acid sensitivity. It requires the cofactor biliverdin for fluorescence.
   2716..2793    +  CDS            TDsmURFP (fragment): TDsmURFP is a basic (constitutively fluorescent) near ir fluorescent protein published in 2016, derived from Trichodesmium erythraeum IMS101. It requires the cofactor biliverdin for fluorescence.
   2785..3717    +  CDS            iRFP670: iRFP670 is a basic (constitutively fluorescent) near ir fluorescent protein published in 2013, derived from Rhodopseudomonas palustris CGA009. It has low acid sensitivity. It requires the cofactor biliverdin for fluorescence.
   3739..3858    +  CDS            hPEST: PEST degradation sequence from mouse ornithine decarboxylase human codon-optimized
   3861..3894    +  protein_bind   FRT (minimal): supports FLP-mediated excision but not integration (Turan and Bode, 2011) FLP recombinase from the Saccharomyces cerevisiae 2μ plasmid
   4915..4933    -  promoter       T3 promoter: promoter for bacteriophage T3 RNA polymerase
   4978..4994    -  protein_bind   lac operator: The lac repressor binds to the lac operator to inhibit transcription in E. coli. This inhibition can be relieved by adding lactose or isopropyl-β-D-thiogalactopyranoside (IPTG). lac repressor encoded by lacI
   5002..5032    -  promoter       lac promoter: promoter for the E. coli lac operon
   5047..5068    -  protein_bind   CAP binding site: CAP binding activates transcription in the presence of cAMP. E. coli catabolite activator protein
   5081..5173    -  CDS            lacI (fragment): lac repressor; lacI; The lac repressor binds to the lac operator to inhibit transcription in E. coli. This inhibition can be relieved by adding lactose or isopropyl-β-D-thiogalactopyranoside (IPTG).
   5356..5944    -  rep_origin     ori: high-copy-number ColE1/pMB1/pBR322/pUC origin of replication
   6115..6975    -  CDS            AmpR: β-lactamase; bla; confers resistance to ampicillin, carbenicillin, and related antibiotics
   6976..7080    -  promoter       AmpR promoter: bla
>Addgene plasmid #122362 | pTV-Ncapd3-tdiRFP670-PEST | depositor full sequence | sequence record 233455 | pTV-Ncapd3-tdiRFP670-PEST sequence 7103 bps
CTAAATTGTAAGCGTTAATATTTTGTTAAAATTCGCGTTAAATTTTTGTTAAATCAGCTCATTTTTTAAC
CAATAGGCCGAAATCGGCAAAATCCCTTATAAATCAAAAGAATAGACCGAGATAGGGT
[37 nt withheld, positions 129-165]
AAAGAACGTGGACTCCAACGTCAAAGG
[49 nt withheld, positions 193-241]
T
[91 nt withheld, positions 243-333]
G
[124 nt withheld, positions 335-458]
CCCATTCGCCATTCAGGCTGCGCAACTGTTGGGAAGGGCGATCGGTGCGGGCCTCTTCGCTATTACGCCA
GCTGGCGAAAGGGGGATGTGCTGCAAGGCGATTAAGTTGGGTAACGCCAGGGTTTTCCCAGTCACGACGT
TGTAAAACGACGGCCAGTGAGCGCGCGTAATACGACTCACTATAGGGCGAATTGGGTACCAAGATGGAGA
CAAGGAAGAAGTGACACTTGAGTGACACCAGGGACAGGGTGGTTACTGATTCCATGTAAAGATGTAGCCC
AAAGCCGGGCATGGTGGCGCACGTCTTTAATCCCAGCACCTGGGAGGCAGGGGCAGGCGGATTTCTGAGT
TCAAGGCCAGCATGGTCTACAAAGTGAGTTCAGGACAGCCAGGGCTACACAGAGAAACCCTGTCTTGAAA
AACCAAAAAAAAAAAAAAAAAAAAAAGATGTAGCCTAAGGTTCTGGCCAGTTAAAGCCTTAGAGAATCAT
GTATCAACCCTTCCAACATAAATGGAGAGGGAATAAACACAATGGGGTGGAAGTATGGAGATCCAGTAGG
TGAGAAGTAATAGGAAATGGAGGTCACCTGCACAGAGGCAGTCACAGGAGGAGGAGGTGAGCTGGGAGAA
GACACTGCCATGTCAAGACAGGCTGCAGTGCAAGCGTCTGCCTAACCCTGAGACAAACCCAAGCTTCCGA
TGAGTCTTTGTGAGTCACCTAGGGGCTAGCAGTGAAGACCAGAGAGAGCCCATGGCAAATTCCCACAAGT
TTTATTCCCATTGTTCTCCCTTTCTCCAGATTCCATCAGTGACGTCACATTTGCAGCAGGGGTCAGTTAC
ATAGGGACACCAGCAACTTTTTTTACCAAAGGTAAGTTCTGGGTTTTCTTCTGGTCAGCACAACTACTGC
CTCTGAAATTCTGAGAAACTAAATTTCTTCATGTTTGACTCCTTGTCAGAGAAACACGAAGCCCAAGAAC
AAGGAAGTGACATTTTATGTTTATCGCTGCTTGATAAAAGGTAAGTTTTGCTAGTGGGCTTCCTGGTTGA
GCTGTTTTCTGGTTGAGCTGTTGACTGCATGGTTTCCTTCCCCAGACCTCCACAGTCTCCACAGTGGAAC
GTAAAGTCCCCAGCCAGGAGTCACGGCAGCACAAGATCCAGCCGGAGGTCCCTTCGTAAGGCCCCCCTGA
AGACAGCCAACGAGGGAAGAGGTAGCCTGCTAACTTGCGGGGACGTAGAGGAAAATCCTGGTCCCATAAC
TTCGTATAGCATACATTATACGAAGTTATCAATGGGCCCAAAAAAGAAAAGAAAAGTTGAATTCATGGCC
AGAAAAGTGGACCTGACCAGTTGTGACCGAGAGCCGATACACATTCCTGGCTCTATCCAGCCATGTGGGT
GTTTGCTGGCCTGCGATGCCCAGGCAGTCAGGATTACTCGAATTACCGAAAATGCGGGTGCCTTCTTTGG
CCGTGAAACGCCCCGTGTCGGCGAACTCTTAGCCGATTATTTCGGAGAAACCGAGGCTCACGCACTTAGG
AACGCACTGGCGCAATCAAGCGATCCCAAACGCCCTGCTCTCATCTTTGGGTGGAGAGATGGACTGACAG
GCCGTACTTTCGACATAAGCCTTCACCGGCATGACGGAACCAGTATAATTGAGTTTGAACCGGCCGCCGC
TGAGCAAGCAGACAACCCCCTTCGCCTGACCAGACAAATTATCGCCCGCACTAAGGAGCTGAAATCGCTG
GAAGAAATGGCCGCTCGTGTTCCCAGGTATCTTCAGGCAATGCTGGGTTATCATAGGGTAATGCTCTACA
GATTCGCCGACGATGGCTCTGGTATGGTAATAGGGGAGGCCAAGCGATCCGACCTGGAGTCTTTTCTGGG
GCAGCATTTCCCCGCATCTCTAGTACCCCAGCAGGCAAGGCTTTTGTACCTCAAGAATGCCATCCGCGTG
GTATCGGACTCCCGCGGTATTAGTAGCAGGATCGTTCCAGAACACGACGCCTCTGGAGCTGCGCTGGATC
TGTCTTTCGCTCACCTCCGATCTATCAGCCCTTGTCATTTAGAGTTTCTGCGAAATATGGGGGTCAGCGC
AAGTATGTCCCTGAGCATAATAATCGATGGAACACTATGGGGCCTAATAATTTGCCATCATTACGAACCT
AGAGCAGTACCAATGGCACAGCGAGTGGCCGCCGAAATGTTCGCCGATTTTTTGTCTCTTCATTTTACTG
CCGCTCACCATCAGCGCGGCCACGGGACTGGCTCGACAGGTTCTGGCAGTAGTGGGACTGCTTCATCAGA
AGATAATAACATGGCCATGGCCAGAAAAGTGGACCTGACCAGTTGTGACCGAGAGCCGATACACATTCCT
GGCTCTATCCAGCCATGTGGGTGTTTGCTGGCCTGCGATGCCCAGGCAGTCAGGATTACTCGAATTACCG
AAAATGCGGGTGCCTTCTTTGGCCGTGAAACGCCCCGTGTCGGCGAACTCTTAGCCGATTATTTCGGAGA
AACCGAGGCTCACGCACTTAGGAACGCACTGGCGCAATCAAGCGATCCCAAACGCCCTGCTCTCATCTTT
GGGTGGAGAGATGGACTGACAGGCCGTACTTTCGACATAAGCCTTCACCGGCATGACGGAACCAGTATAA
TTGAGTTTGAACCGGCCGCCGCTGAGCAAGCAGACAACCCCCTTCGCCTGACCAGACAAATTATCGCCCG
CACTAAGGAGCTGAAATCGCTGGAAGAAATGGCCGCTCGTGTTCCCAGGTATCTTCAGGCAATGCTGGGT
TATCATAGGGTAATGCTCTACAGATTCGCCGACGATGGCTCTGGTATGGTAATAGGGGAGGCCAAGCGAT
CCGACCTGGAGTCTTTTCTGGGGCAGCATTTCCCCGCATCTCTAGTACCCCAGCAGGCAAGGCTTTTGTA
CCTCAAGAATGCCATCCGCGTGGTATCGGACTCCCGCGGTATTAGTAGCAGGATCGTTCCAGAACACGAC
GCCTCTGGAGCTGCGCTGGATCTGTCTTTCGCTCACCTCCGATCTATCAGCCCTTGTCATTTAGAGTTTC
TGCGAAATATGGGGGTCAGCGCAAGTATGTCCCTGAGCATAATAATCGATGGAACACTATGGGGCCTAAT
AATTTGCCATCATTACGAACCTAGAGCAGTACCAATGGCACAGCGAGTGGCCGCCGAAATGTTCGCCGAT
TTTTTGTCTCTTCATTTTACTGCCGCTCACCATCAGCGCGGATCCGCGTTTAAACTCGAGTCTCACGGCT
TCCCTCCCGAGGTGGAGGAGCAGGCCGCCGGCACCCTGCCCATGAGCTGCGCCCAGGAGAGCGGCATGGA
TAGACACCCTGCTGCTTGCGCCAGCGCCAGGATCAACGTCTTGAAGTTCCTATTCTCTAGAAAGTATAGG
AACTTCTAGTGAGACCTGTGGAAATATGTGCATCTCCTAGATGGAAGGGGAAAGTGTGGTGTGGCCTGCA
CCCACGTGGGTGTGGGAGACACGTAGCTGTGCACTGCCAGCTCCTGCCTAGGACATCAGTGTGTCTTTGT
GCAGCTTGTGTTTGTCTAACCAACCTTCCTATTTTTATTTCTCTTTCTATCATTATAGCTGAGATTTGTA
AATAGAGATATGATGTATTTAGACTTTCTCACAATAACATTAAGCTATTTATACTGTGATACTCTATTTG
AGTATCAAACGTTCTGTGGTAAGTTACAATATGGTCTTTTAAGGAACACAATTTTCGAAACCAGCTTTCT
TCTGTATAACTCAAGTGTCTATAGCTTGTGTGACTTCAGTATAATAGATATGTCCCCTTAGCTAATGGCA
AAAATTTGAAATATTTTTCTATTATTTATAATTACAAATTTTTATTAAAAGAGGTGTACAGTCTTTCTAA
AACAAAGTAATAAATGTCAAATATAAATATAACCTAGCATTTATTATAATTTTTCTGGCTTTGGAGCAAG
GCTTTATTGATGGTCTGCTTAACACTGCATTAAGTATTTAAGGGTTTAATTCATCTACCCACCTGCCCTT
GTTCCCATAGAGAACCTTTGTCTCTCTTGTGTCCCAGTAGCCATCCCCATTAGTACATCAGGTAGGTAAA
GCCTGCTCATGATGGCATGGCTGCCTTCTTGACCCTTAGACAGAGCGGTGGTGCAGATGGGTGAGACTGC
TGAGGAGCTGGAGGGTTGGGGTTGAATGCTCTGCCTTTTTGGAGACAAGCATCTCATGTATTGCTCAGCC
TTCCGAGTAACAGGGACAACAGGCATACTCCACCATACCCTCCTCCTATCCCATGCTAACCCAGGACCGT
GCACCTAGGCAAGCCCTCTACTACTGGTCCCTGTACTCTTGTCATAAAGAAGCTCTGACAGTTGGTGGCT
CGAGTGTCACAGCTGCTCTTAAGTGAACGAGCTCCAGCTTTTGTTCCCTTTAGTGAGGGTTAATTGCGCG
CTTGGCGTAATCATGGTCATAGCTGTTTCCTGTGTGAAATTGTTATCCGCTCACAATTCCACACAACATA
CGAGCCGGAAGCATAAAGTGTAAAGCCTGGGGTGCCTAATGAGTGAGCTAACTCACATTAATTGCGTTGC
GCTCACTGCCCGCTTTCCAGTCGGGAAACCTGTCGTGCCAGCTGCATTAATGAATCGGCCAACGCGCGGG
GAGAGGCGGTTTGCGTATTGGGCGCTCTTCCGCTTCCTCGCTCACTGACTCGCTGCGCTCGGTCGTTCGG
CTGCGGCGAGCGGTATCAGCTCACTCAAAGGCGGTAATACGGTTATCCACAGAATCAGGGGATAACGCAG
GAAAGAACATGTGAGCAAAAGGCCAGCAAAAGGCCAGGAACCGTAAAAAGGCCGCGTTGCTGGCGTTTTT
CCATAGGCTCCGCCCCCCTGACGAGCATCACAAAAATCGACGCTCAAGTCAGAGGTGGCGAAACCCGACA
GGACTATAAAGATACCAGGCGTTTCCCCCTGGAAGCTCCCTCGTGCGCTCTCCTGTTCCGACCCTGCCGC
TTACCGGATACCTGTCCGCCTTTCTCCCTTCGGGAAGCGTGGCGCTTTCTCATAGCTCACGCTGTAGGTA
TCTCAGTTCGGTGTAGGTCGTTCGCTCCAAGCTGGGCTGTGTGCACGAACCCCCCGTTCAGCCCGACCGC
TGCGCCTTATCCGGTAACTATCGTCTTGAGTCCAACCCGGTAAGACACGACTTATCGCCACTGGCAGCAG
CCACTGGTAACAGGATTAGCAGAGCGAGGTATGTAGGCGGTGCTACAGAGTTCTTGAAGTGGTGGCCTAA
CTACGGCTACACTAGAAGGACAGTATTTGGTATCTGCGCTCTGCTGAAGCCAGTTACCTTCGGAAAAAGA
GTTGGTAGCTCTTGATCCGGCAAACAAACCACCGCTGGTAGCGGTGGTTTTTTTGTTTGCAAGCAGCAGA
TTACGCGCAGAAAAAAAGGATCTCAAGAAGATCCTTTGATCTTTTCTACGGGGTCTGACGCTCAGTGGAA
CGAAAACTCACGTTAAGGGATTTTGGTCATGAGATTATCAAAAAGGATCTTCACCTAGATCCTTTTAAAT
TAAAAATGAAGTTTTAAATCAATCTAAAGTATATATGAGTAAACTTGGTCTGACAGTTACCAATGCTTAA
TCAGTGAGGCACCTATCTCAGCGATCTGTCTATTTCGTTCATCCATAGTTGCCTGACTCCCCGTCGTGTA
GATAACTACGATACGGGAGGGCTTACCATCTGGCCCCAGTGCTGCAATGATACCGCGGCTGCCACGCTCA
CCGGCTCCAGATTTATCAGCAATAAACCAGCCAGCCGGAAGGGCCGAGCGCAGAAGTGGTCCTGCAACTT
TATCCGCCTCCATCCAGTCTATTAATTGTTGCCGGGAAGCTAGAGTAAGTAGTTCGCCAGTTAATAGTTT
GCGCAACGTTGTTGCCATTGCTACAGGCATCGTGGTGTCACGCTCGTCGTTTGGTATGGCTTCATTCAGC
TCCGGTTCCCAACGATCAAGGCGAGTTACATGATCCCCCATGTTGTGCAAAAAAGCGGTTAGCTCCTTCG
GTCCTCCGATCGTTGTCAGAAGTAAGTTGGCCGCAGTGTTATCACTCATGGTTATGGCAGCACTGCATAA
TTCTCTTACTGTCATGCCATCCGTAAGATGCTTTTCTGTGACTGGTGAGTACTCAACCAAGTCATTCTGA
GAATAGTGTATGCGGCGACCGAGTTGCTCTTGCCCGGCGTCAATACGGGATAATACCGCGCCACATAGCA
GAACTTTAAAAGTGCTCATCATTGGAAAACGTTCTTCGGGGCGAAAACTCTCAAGGATCTTACCGCTGTT
GAGATCCAGTTCGATGTAACCCACTCGTGCACCCAACTGATCTTCAGCATCTTTTACTTTCACCAGCGTT
TCTGGGTGAGCAAAAACAGGAAGGCAAAATGCCGCAAAAAAGGGAATAAGGGCGACACGGAAATGTTGAA
TACTCATACTCTTCCTTTTTCAATATTATTGAAGCATTTATCAGGGTTATTGTCTCATGAGCGGATACAT
ATTTGAATGTATTTAGAAAAATAAACAAATAGGGGTTCCGCGCACATTTCCCCGAAAAGTGCCAC
