Features (pLannotate 1.2.2; 18 found; start..end, strand, type, name):
     30..458     -  rep_origin     f1 ori (sequence partly withheld): f1 bacteriophage origin of replication; arrow indicates direction of (+) strand synthesis
    463..618     -  CDS            lacZα (fragment): LacZα fragment of β-galactosidase; lacZ fragment
    626..644     +  promoter       T7 promoter: promoter for bacteriophage T7 RNA polymerase
   1414..1656    +  CDS            Ncapd3 (fragment): CNDD3_MOUSE - Also known as Kiaa0056. Experimental evidence at protein level: Swiss-Prot protein existence level 1. Regulatory subunit of the condensin-2 complex, a complex which establishes mitotic chromosome architecture and is involved in physical rigidity of the chromatid axis. May promote the resolution of double-strand DNA catenanes (intertwines) between sister chromatids. Condensin-mediated compaction likely increases tension in catenated sister chromatids, providing directionality for type II topoisomerase- mediated strand exchanges toward chromatid decatenation. Specifically required
   1711..1744    +  protein_bind   loxP: Cre-mediated recombination occurs in the 8-bp core sequence (GCATACAT). Cre recombinase
   1780..2712    +  CDS            iRFP670: iRFP670 is a basic (constitutively fluorescent) near ir fluorescent protein published in 2013, derived from Rhodopseudomonas palustris CGA009. It has low acid sensitivity. It requires the cofactor biliverdin for fluorescence.
   2713..2790    +  CDS            TDsmURFP (fragment): TDsmURFP is a basic (constitutively fluorescent) near ir fluorescent protein published in 2016, derived from Trichodesmium erythraeum IMS101. It requires the cofactor biliverdin for fluorescence.
   2782..3714    +  CDS            iRFP670: iRFP670 is a basic (constitutively fluorescent) near ir fluorescent protein published in 2013, derived from Rhodopseudomonas palustris CGA009. It has low acid sensitivity. It requires the cofactor biliverdin for fluorescence.
   3736..3855    +  CDS            hPEST: PEST degradation sequence from mouse ornithine decarboxylase human codon-optimized
   3858..3891    +  protein_bind   FRT (minimal): supports FLP-mediated excision but not integration (Turan and Bode, 2011) FLP recombinase from the Saccharomyces cerevisiae 2μ plasmid
   4912..4930    -  promoter       T3 promoter: promoter for bacteriophage T3 RNA polymerase
   4975..4991    -  protein_bind   lac operator: The lac repressor binds to the lac operator to inhibit transcription in E. coli. This inhibition can be relieved by adding lactose or isopropyl-β-D-thiogalactopyranoside (IPTG). lac repressor encoded by lacI
   4999..5029    -  promoter       lac promoter: promoter for the E. coli lac operon
   5044..5065    -  protein_bind   CAP binding site: CAP binding activates transcription in the presence of cAMP. E. coli catabolite activator protein
   5078..5170    -  CDS            lacI (fragment): lac repressor; lacI; The lac repressor binds to the lac operator to inhibit transcription in E. coli. This inhibition can be relieved by adding lactose or isopropyl-β-D-thiogalactopyranoside (IPTG).
   5353..5941    -  rep_origin     ori: high-copy-number ColE1/pMB1/pBR322/pUC origin of replication
   6112..6972    -  CDS            AmpR: β-lactamase; bla; confers resistance to ampicillin, carbenicillin, and related antibiotics
   6973..7076    -  promoter       AmpR promoter: bla
>Addgene plasmid #122362 | pTV-Ncapd3-tdiRFP670-PEST | addgene full sequence | sequence record 238899 | Addgene NGS Result
CTAAATTGTAAGCGTTAATATTTTGTTAAAATTCGCGTTAAATTTTTGTTAAATCAGCTCATTTTTTAAC
CAATAGGCCGAAATCGGCAAAATCCCTTATAAATCAAAAGAATAGACCGAGATAGGGT
[37 nt withheld, positions 129-165]
AAAGAACGTGGACTCCAACGTCAAAGG
[49 nt withheld, positions 193-241]
T
[91 nt withheld, positions 243-333]
G
[124 nt withheld, positions 335-458]
CCCATTCGCCATTCAGGCTGCGCAACTGTTGGGAAGGGCGATCGGTGCGGGCCTCTTCGCTATTACGCCA
GCTGGCGAAAGGGGGATGTGCTGCAAGGCGATTAAGTTGGGTAACGCCAGGGTTTTCCCAGTCACGACGT
TGTAAAACGACGGCCAGTGAGCGCGCGTAATACGACTCACTATAGGGCGAATTGGGTACCAAGATGGAGA
CAAGGAAGAAGTGACACTTGAGTGACACCAGGGACAGGGTGGTTACTGATTCCATGTAAAGATGTAGCCC
AAAGCCGGGCATGGTGGCGCACGTCTTTAATCCCAGCACCTGGGAGGCAGGGGCAGGCGGATTTCTGAGT
TCAAGGCCAGCATGGTCTACAAAGTGAGTTCAGGACAGCCAGGGCTACACAGAGAAACCCTGTCTTGAAA
AACCAAAAAAAAAAAAAAAAAAAGATGTAGCCTAAGGTTCTGGCCAGTTAAAGCCTTAGAGAATCATGTA
TCAACCCTTCCAACATAAATGGAGAGGGAATAAACACAATGGGGTGGAAGTATGGAGATCCAGTAGGTGA
GAAGTAATAGGAAATGGAGGTCACCTGCACAGAGGCAGTCACAGGAGGAGGAGGTGAGCTGGGAGAAGAC
ACTGCCATGTCAAGACAGGCTGCAGTGCAAGCGTCTGCCTAACCCTGAGACAAACCCAAGCTTCCGATGA
GTCTTTGTGAGTCACCTAGGGGCTAGCAGTGAAGACCAGAGAGAGCCCATGGCAAATTCCCACAAGTTTT
ATTCCCATTGTTCTCCCTTTCTCCAGATTCCATCAGTGACGTCACATTTGCAGCAGGGGTCAGTTACATA
GGGACACCAGCAACTTTTTTTACCAAAGGTAAGTTCTGGGTTTTCTTCTGGTCAGCACAACTACTGCCTC
TGAAATTCTGAGAAACTAAATTTCTTCATGTTTGACTCCTTGTCAGAGAAACACGAAGCCCAAGAACAAG
GAAGTGACATTTTATGTTTATCGCTGCTTGATAAAAGGTAAGTTTTGCTAGTGGGCTTCCTGGTTGAGCT
GTTTTCTGGTTGAGCTGTTGACTGCATGGTTTCCTTCCCCAGACCTCCACAGTCTCCACAGTGGAACGTA
AAGTCCCCAGCCAGGAGTCACGGCAGCACAAGATCCAGCCGGAGGTCCCTTCGTAAGGCCCCCCTGAAGA
CAGCCAACGAGGGAAGAGGTAGCCTGCTAACTTGCGGGGACGTAGAGGAAAATCCTGGTCCCATAACTTC
GTATAGCATACATTATACGAAGTTATCAATGGGCCCAAAAAAGAAAAGAAAAGTTGAATTCATGGCCAGA
AAAGTGGACCTGACCAGTTGTGACCGAGAGCCGATACACATTCCTGGCTCTATCCAGCCATGTGGGTGTT
TGCTGGCCTGCGATGCCCAGGCAGTCAGGATTACTCGAATTACCGAAAATGCGGGTGCCTTCTTTGGCCG
TGAAACGCCCCGTGTCGGCGAACTCTTAGCCGATTATTTCGGAGAAACCGAGGCTCACGCACTTAGGAAC
GCACTGGCGCAATCAAGCGATCCCAAACGCCCTGCTCTCATCTTTGGGTGGAGAGATGGACTGACAGGCC
GTACTTTCGACATAAGCCTTCACCGGCATGACGGAACCAGTATAATTGAGTTTGAACCGGCCGCCGCTGA
GCAAGCAGACAACCCCCTTCGCCTGACCAGACAAATTATCGCCCGCACTAAGGAGCTGAAATCGCTGGAA
GAAATGGCCGCTCGTGTTCCCAGGTATCTTCAGGCAATGCTGGGTTATCATAGGGTAATGCTCTACAGAT
TCGCCGACGATGGCTCTGGTATGGTAATAGGGGAGGCCAAGCGATCCGACCTGGAGTCTTTTCTGGGGCA
GCATTTCCCCGCATCTCTAGTACCCCAGCAGGCAAGGCTTTTGTACCTCAAGAATGCCATCCGCGTGGTA
TCGGACTCCCGCGGTATTAGTAGCAGGATCGTTCCAGAACACGACGCCTCTGGAGCTGCGCTGGATCTGT
CTTTCGCTCACCTCCGATCTATCAGCCCTTGTCATTTAGAGTTTCTGCGAAATATGGGGGTCAGCGCAAG
TATGTCCCTGAGCATAATAATCGATGGAACACTATGGGGCCTAATAATTTGCCATCATTACGAACCTAGA
GCAGTACCAATGGCACAGCGAGTGGCCGCCGAAATGTTCGCCGATTTTTTGTCTCTTCATTTTACTGCCG
CTCACCATCAGCGCGGCCACGGGACTGGCTCGACAGGTTCTGGCAGTAGTGGGACTGCTTCATCAGAAAA
TAATAACATGGCCATGGCCAGAAAAGTGGACCTGACCAGTTGTGACCGAGAGCCGATACACATTCCTGGC
TCTATCCAGCCATGTGGGTGTTTGCTGGCCTGCGATGCCCAGGCAGTCAGGATTACTCGAATTACCGAAA
ATGCGGGTGCCTTCTTTGGCCGTGAAACGCCCCGTGTCGGCGAACTCTTAGCCGATTATTTCGGAGAAAC
CGAGGCTCACGCACTTAGGAACGCACTGGCGCAATCAAGCGATCCCAAACGCCCTGCTCTCATCTTTGGG
TGGAGAGATGGACTGACAGGCCGTACTTTCGACATAAGCCTTCACCGGCATGACGGAACCAGTATAATTG
AGTTTGAACCGGCCGCCGCTGAGCAAGCAGACAACCCCCTTCGCCTGACCAGACAAATTATCGCCCGCAC
TAAGGAGCTGAAATCGCTGGAAGAAATGGCCGCTCGTGTTCCCAGGTATCTTCAGGCAATGCTGGGTTAT
CATAGGGTAATGCTCTACAGATTCGCCGACGATGGCTCTGGTATGGTAATAGGGGAGGCCAAGCGATCCG
ACCTGGAGTCTTTTCTGGGGCAGCATTTCCCCGCATCTCTAGTACCCCAGCAGGCAAGGCTTTTGTACCT
CAAGAATGCCATCCGCGTGGTATCGGACTCCCGCGGTATTAGTAGCAGGATCGTTCCAGAACACGACGCC
TCTGGAGCTGCGCTGGATCTGTCTTTCGCTCACCTCCGATCTATCAGCCCTTGTCATTTAGAGTTTCTGC
GAAATATGGGGGTCAGCGCAAGTATGTCCCTGAGCATAATAATCGATGGAACACTATGGGGCCTAATAAT
TTGCCATCATTACGAACCTAGAGCAGTACCAATGGCACAGCGAGTGGCCGCCGAAATGTTCGCCGATTTT
TTGTCTCTTCATTTTACTGCCGCTCACCATCAGCGCGGATCCGCGTTTAAACTCGAGTCTCACGGCTTCC
CTCCCGAGGTGGAGGAGCAGGCCGCCGGCACCCTGCCCATGAGCTGCGCCCAGGAGAGCGGCATGGATAG
ACACCCTGCTGCTTGCGCCAGCGCCAGGATCAACGTCTTGAAGTTCCTATTCTCTAGAAAGTATAGGAAC
TTCTAGTGAGACCTGTGGAAATATGTGCATCTCCTAGATGGAAGGGGAAAGTGTGGTGTGGCCTGCACCC
ACGTGGGTGTGGGAGACACGTAGCTGTGCACTGCCAGCTCCTGCCTAGGACATCAGTGTGTCTTTGTGCA
GCTTGTGTTTGTCTAACCAACCTTCCTATTTTTATTTCTCTTTCTATCATTATAGCTGAGATTTGTAAAT
AGAGATATGATGTATTTAGACTTTCTCACAATAACATTAAGCTATTTATACTGTGATACTCTATTTGAGT
ATCAAACGTTCTGTGGTAAGTTACAATATGGTCTTTTAAGGAACACAATTTTCGAAACCAGCTTTCTTCT
GTATAACTCAAGTGTCTATAGCTTGTGTGACTTCAGTATAATAGATATGTCCCCTTAGCTAATGGCAAAA
ATTTGAAATATTTTTCTATTATTTATAATTACAAATTTTTATTAAAAGAGGTGTACAGTCTTTCTAAAAC
AAAGTAATAAATGTCAAATATAAATATAACCTAGCATTTATTATAATTTTTCTGGCTTTGGAGCAAGGCT
TTATTGATGGTCTGCTTAACACTGCATTAAGTATTTAAGGGTTTAATTCATCTACCCACCTGCCCTTGTT
CCCATAGAGAACCTTTGTCTCTCTTGTGTCCCAGTAGCCATCCCCATTAGTACATCAGGTAGGTAAAGCC
TGCTCATGATGGCATGGCTGCCTTCTTGACCCTTAGACAGAGCGGTGGTGCAGATGGGTGAGACTGCTGA
GGAGCTGGAGGGTTGGGGTTGAATGCTCTGCCTTTTTGGAGACAAGCATCTCATGTATTGCTCAGCCTTC
CGAGTAACAGGGACAACAGGCATACTCCACCATACCCTCCTCCTATCCCATGCTAACCCAGGACCGTGCA
CCTAGGCAAGCCCTCTACTACTGGTCCCTGTACTCTTGTCATAAAGAAGCTCTGACAGTTGGTGGCTCGA
GTGTCACAGCTGCTCTTAAGTGAACGAGCTCCAGCTTTTGTTCCCTTTAGTGAGGGTTAATTGCGCGCTT
GGCGTAATCATGGTCATAGCTGTTTCCTGTGTGAAATTGTTATCCGCTCACAATTCCACACAACATACGA
GCCGGAAGCATAAAGTGTAAAGCCTGGGGTGCCTAATGAGTGAGCTAACTCACATTAATTGCGTTGCGCT
CACTGCCCGCTTTCCAGTCGGGAAACCTGTCGTGCCAGCTGCATTAATGAATCGGCCAACGCGCGGGGAG
AGGCGGTTTGCGTATTGGGCGCTCTTCCGCTTCCTCGCTCACTGACTCGCTGCGCTCGGTCGTTCGGCTG
CGGCGAGCGGTATCAGCTCACTCAAAGGCGGTAATACGGTTATCCACAGAATCAGGGGATAACGCAGGAA
AGAACATGTGAGCAAAAGGCCAGCAAAAGGCCAGGAACCGTAAAAAGGCCGCGTTGCTGGCGTTTTTCCA
TAGGCTCCGCCCCCCTGACGAGCATCACAAAAATCGACGCTCAAGTCAGAGGTGGCGAAACCCGACAGGA
CTATAAAGATACCAGGCGTTTCCCCCTGGAAGCTCCCTCGTGCGCTCTCCTGTTCCGACCCTGCCGCTTA
CCGGATACCTGTCCGCCTTTCTCCCTTCGGGAAGCGTGGCGCTTTCTCATAGCTCACGCTGTAGGTATCT
CAGTTCGGTGTAGGTCGTTCGCTCCAAGCTGGGCTGTGTGCACGAACCCCCCGTTCAGCCCGACCGCTGC
GCCTTATCCGGTAACTATCGTCTTGAGTCCAACCCGGTAAGACACGACTTATCGCCACTGGCAGCAGCCA
CTGGTAACAGGATTAGCAGAGCGAGGTATGTAGGCGGTGCTACAGAGTTCTTGAAGTGGTGGCCTAACTA
CGGCTACACTAGAAGAACAGTATTTGGTATCTGCGCTCTGCTGAAGCCAGTTACCTTCGGAAAAAGAGTT
GGTAGCTCTTGATCCGGCAAACAAACCACCGCTGGTAGCGGTGGTTTTTTTGTTTGCAAGCAGCAGATTA
CGCGCAGAAAAAAAGGATCTCAAGAAGATCCTTTGATCTTTTCTACGGGGTCTGACGCTCAGTGGAACGA
AAACTCACGTTAAGGGATTTTGGTCATGAGATTATCAAAAAGGATCTTCACCTAGATCCTTTTAAATTAA
AAATGAAGTTTTAAATCAATCTAAAGTATATATGAGTAAACTTGGTCTGACAGTTACCAATGCTTAATCA
GTGAGGCACCTATCTCAGCGATCTGTCTATTTCGTTCATCCATAGTTGCCTGACTCCCCGTCGTGTAGAT
AACTACGATACGGGAGGGCTTACCATCTGGCCCCAGTGCTGCAATGATACCGCGGCTGCCACGCTCACCG
GCTCCAGATTTATCAGCAATAAACCAGCCAGCCGGAAGGGCCGAGCGCAGAAGTGGTCCTGCAACTTTAT
CCGCCTCCATCCAGTCTATTAATTGTTGCCGGGAAGCTAGAGTAAGTAGTTCGCCAGTTAATAGTTTGCG
CAACGTTGTTGCCATTGCTACAGGCATCGTGGTGTCACGCTCGTCGTTTGGTATGGCTTCATTCAGCTCC
GGTTCCCAACGATCAAGGCGAGTTACATGATCCCCCATGTTGTGCAAAAAAGCGGTTAGCTCCTTCGGTC
CTCCGATCGTTGTCAGAAGTAAGTTGGCCGCAGTGTTATCACTCATGGTTATGGCAGCACTGCATAATTC
TCTTACTGTCATGCCATCCGTAAGATGCTTTTCTGTGACTGGTGAGTACTCAACCAAGTCATTCTGAGAA
TAGTGTATGCGGCGACCGAGTTGCTCTTGCCCGGCGTCAATACGGGATAATACCGCGCCACATAGCAGAA
CTTTAAAAGTGCTCATCATTGGAAAACGTTCTTCGGGGCGAAAACTCTCAAGGATCTTACCGCTGTTGAG
ATCCAGTTCGATGTAACCCACTCGTGCACCCAACTGATCTTCAGCATCTTTTACTTTCACCAGCGTTTCT
GGGTGAGCAAAAACAGGAAGGCAAAATGCCGCAAAAAAGGGAATAAGGGCGACACGGAAATGTTGAATAC
TCATACTCTTCCTTTTCAATATTATTGAAGCATTTATCAGGGTTATTGTCTCATGAGCGGATACATATTT
GAATGTATTTAGAAAAATAAACAAATAGGGATTCCGCGCACATTTCCCCGAAAAGTGCCAC
